>Addgene plasmid #162136 | pBEL2132 | addgene full sequence | sequence record 320147 | Addgene NGS Result
CATTCAGAGAAGAAACCAATTGTCCATATTGCATCAGACATTGCCGTCACTGCGTCTTTTACTGGCTCTT
CTCGCTAACCAAACCGGTAACCCCGCTTATTAAAAGCATTCTGTAACAAAGCGGGACCAAAGCCATGACA
AAAACGCGTAACAAAAGTGTCTATAATCACGGCAGAAAAGTCCACATTGATTATTTGCACGGCGTCACAC
TTTGCTATGCCATAGCATTTTTATCCATAAGATTAGCGGATCCTACCTGACGCTTTTTATCGCAACTCTC
TACTGTTTCTCCATACCCGTTTTTTTGGGCTAGCCGAAGGGTGAATTATGGAGCAGTCTGTGGCGAATTT
AGTCGATATGCGCGATGTCAGTTTTACGCGTGGCAATCGCTGCATCTTCGATAATATTTCCCTGACCGTG
CCGCGAGGGAAGATCACGGCGATCATGGGGCCATCGGGCATCGGTAAAACGACGCTACTCCGTCTGATTG
GCGGGCAAATCGCACCAGATCATGGTGAGATCCTTTTCGATGGTGAGAATATTCCGGCGATGTCTCGTTC
GCGCCTGTATACAGTGCGCAAACGGATGAGCATGTTATTTCAGTCCGGGGCGTTGTTCACTGATATGAAC
GTATTTGACAACGTCGCCTATCCACTGCGCGAACATACCCAACTTCCCGCGCCATTGTTGCATAGTACGG
TGATGATGAAGCTGGAGGCCGTGGGGCTGCGTGGAGCGGCTAAACTAATGCCTTCTGAACTTTCCGGTGG
GATGGCGCGGCGTGCAGCGCTGGCGCGTGCGATTGCGCTGGAGCCGGATCTCATCATGTTTGATGAACCT
TTTGTTGGGCAAGATCCCATCACCATGGGCGTACTGGTGAAGCTGATTTCTGAGCTGAACAGCGCGCTGG
GCGTGACTTGTGTGGTGGTTTCTCACGATGTGCCGGAAGTGTTAAGTATTGCGGATCACGCCTGGATCCT
GGCGGACAAAAAAATTGTCGCTCATGGCAGTGCCCAGGCGTTGCAGGCGAATCCTGATCCGCGCGTACGT
CAGTTTCTGGACGGGATAGCTGACGGGCCTGTTCCGTTCCGCTATCCTGCCGGCGATTATCACGCTGATC
TTTTACCAGGGAGTTAAGCCACTCATGATGTTATTCAATGCGCTGGTCGGCAAACCGGAATTTCGCAAAC
ATGCGCCGCTGCTGGTGCGCCAGCTCTATAATGTCGGCGTCCTGTCGATGCTGATTATTGTGGTTTCTGG
CGTGTTCATCGGAATGGTGTTGGGGCTGCAAGGTTATCTGGTTCTGACCACTTATAGTGCGGAAACCAGT
CTGGGTATGCTGGTGGCGTTATCGCTACTGCGTGAACTGGGGCCGGTGGTTGCCGCGTTGTTGTTTGCCG
GGCGTGCTGGTTCGGCGCTAACCGCAGAAATCGGCCTGATGCGCGCTACAGAGCAACTCTCCAGTATGGA
GATGATGGCGGTGGATCCGCTGCGTCGGGTTATTTCTCCCCGTTTCTGGGCTGGGGTTATTTCATTACCA
CTGTTGACGGTTATTTTCGTCGCCGTGGGGATCTGGGGCGGATCTCTGGTCGGCGTCAGTTGGAAAGGCA
TTGATAGCGGGTTCTTCTGGTCGGCAATGCAAAATGCCGTCGACTGGCGTATGGATCTGGTCAACTGTCT
GATTAAGAGCGTGGTGTTCGCCATCACGGTGACGTGGATTTCGTTGTTTAACGGCTACGACGCCATCCCG
ACGTCTGCCGGGATTAGCCGGGCAACCACTCGCACCGTTGTCCACTCGTCTCTGGCTGTTCTGGGGCTGG
ATTTTGTGCTGACCGCATTGATGTTTGGGAATTGAGTTCATGCATCACCACCATCACCATCAGCATCAAC
ACGAAAATCTGTATTTTCAGGGGATGCAAACGAAAAAAAATGAAATTTGGGTGGGTATCTTTTTATTAGC
AGCACTGCTGGCGGCGCTGTTTGTTTGCCTGAAGGCGGCGAACGTGACGTCCATACGTACTGAACCGACC
TACACGCTTTATGCGACGTTCGATAACATTGGCGGCCTGAAAGCGCGCTCTCCGGTCAGTATTGGTGGCG
TTGTTGTGGGTCGGGTGGCGGATATTACGCTGGACCCGAAAACCTATCTGCCGCGCGTAACGCTGGAAAT
TGAACAACGTTATAACCACATTCCAGATACCAGTTCGCTGAGCATTCGTACTTCCGGCCTGCTGGGGGAA
CAATATCTGGCATTAAACGTCGGTTTTGAAGACCCGGAACTGGGGACTGCTATCCTGAAGGATGGCGATA
CAATTCAGGACACTAAGTCTGCGATGGTGCTGGAAGATCTCATTGGTCAGTTCCTTTACGGTAGTAAAGG
CGATGACAATAAGAATAGTGGCGATGCGCCAGCTGCTGCGCCAGGTAATAATGAAACCACTGAACCTGTG
GGTACAACGAAATAATTTCAGGAGAACCGACGC
[633 nt withheld, positions 2484-3116]
TAATGAGCGAGTCACTGAGCTGGATGCAGACGGGTGACACGCTGGCGTTATCCGGAGAGCTGGATCAGGA
CGTTTTGCTACCGCTTTGGGAAATGCGTGAGGAAGCGGTGAAGGGGATTACCTGCATCGATCTTAGCCGT
GTCTCCCGCGTGGATACGGGGGGACTGGCACTGCTGCTCCATCTTATCGATCTGGCGAAAAAGCAGGGCA
ACAATGTGACGCTTCAGGGGGTAAACGACAAAGTGTATACCCTGGCGAAATTGTATAATTTGCCTGCTGA
TGTTCTGCCTCGTTAAGGTACCAAATTCCAGAAAAGAGACGCTGAAAAGCGTCTTTTTTCGTTTTGGTCC
TGGTCTGAGGAATGGTTGTAAGCTTGGCTGTTTTGGCGGATGAGAGAAGATTTTCAGCCTGATACAGATT
AAATCAGAACGCAGAAGCGGTCTGATAAAACAGAATTTGCCTGGCGGCAGTAGCGCGGTGGTCCCACCTG
ACCCCATGCCGAACTCAGAAGTGAAACGCCGTAGCGCCGATGGTAGTGTGGGGTCTCCCCATGCGAGAGT
AGGGAACTGCCAGGCATCAAATAAAACGAAAGGCTCAGTCGAAAGACTGGGCCTTTCGTTTTATCTGTTG
TTTGTCGGTGAACGCTCTCCTGAGTAGGACAAATCCGCCGGGAGCGGATTTGAACGTTGCGAAGCAACGG
CCCGGAGGGTGGCGGGCAGGACGCCCGCCATAAACTGCCAGGCATCAAATTAAGCAGAAGGCCATCCTGA
CGGATGGCCTTTTTGCGTTTCTACAAACTCTTTTGTTTATTTTTCTAAATACATTCAAATATGTATCCGC
TCATGAGACAATAACCCTGATAAATGCTTCAATAATATTGAAAAAGGAAGAGTATGAGTATTCAACATTT
CCGTGTCGCCCTTATTCCCTTTTTTGCGGCATTTTGCCTTCCTGTTTTTGCTCACCCAGAAACGCTGGTG
AAAGTAAAAGATGCTGAAGATCAGTTGGGTGCACGAGTGGGTTACATCGAACTGGATCTCAACAGCGGTA
AGATCCTTGAGAGTTTTCGCCCCGAAGAACGTTTTCCAATGATGAGCACTTTTAAAGTTCTGCTATGTGG
CGCGGTATTATCCCGTGTTGACGCCGGGCAAGAGCAACTCGGTCGCCGCATACACTATTCTCAGAATGAC
TTGGTTGAGTACTCACCAGTCACAGAAAAGCATCTTACGGATGGCATGACAGTAAGAGAATTATGCAGTG
CTGCCATAACCATGAGTGATAACACTGCGGCCAACTTACTTCTGACAACGATCGGAGGACCGAAGGAGCT
AACCGCTTTTTTGCACAACATGGGGGATCATGTAACTCGCCTTGATCGTTGGGAACCGGAGCTGAATGAA
GCCATACCAAACGACGAGCGTGACACCACGATGCCTGCAGCAATGGCAACAACGTTGCGCAAACTATTAA
CTGGCGAACTACTTACTCTAGCTTCCCGGCAACAATTAATAGACTGGATGGAGGCGGATAAAGTTGCAGG
ACCACTTCTGCGCTCGGCCCTTCCGGCTGGCTGGTTTATTGCTGATAAATCTGGAGCCGGTGAGCGTGGG
TCTCGCGGTATCATTGCAGCACTGGGGCCAGATGGTAAGCCCTCCCGTATCGTAGTTATCTACACGACGG
GGAGTCAGGCAACTATGGATGAACGAAATAGACAGATCGCTGAGATAGGTGCCTCACTGATTAAGCATTG
GTAACTGTCAGACCAAGTTTACTCATATATACTTTAGATTGATT
[125 nt withheld, positions 4911-5035]
C
[141 nt withheld, positions 5037-5177]
CCTTTGACGTTGGAGTCCACGTTCTTT
[37 nt withheld, positions 5205-5241]
ACCCTATCTCGGGCTATTCTTTTGATTTATAAGGGATTTTGCCGATTTCGGCCTATTGGTTAAAAAATGA
GCTGATTTAACAAAAATTTAACGCGAATTTTAACAAAATATTAACGTTTACAATTTAAAAGGATCTAGGT
GAAGATCCTTTTTGATAATCTCATGACCAAAATCCCTTAACGTGAGTTTTCGTTCCACTGAGCGTCAGAC
CCCGTAGAAAAGATCAAAGGATCTTCTTGAGATCCTTTTTTTCTGCGCGTAATCTGCTGCTTGCAAACAA
AAAAACCACCGCTACCAGCGGTGGTTTGTTTGCCGGATCAAGAGCTACCAACTCTTTTTCCGAAGGTAAC
TGGCTCAGCAGAGCGCAGATACCAAATACTGTCCTTCTAGTGTAGCCGTAGTTAGGCCACCACTTCAAGA
ACTCTGTAGCACCGCCTACATACCTCGCTCTGCTAATCCTGTTACCAGTGGCTGCTGCCAGTGGCGATAA
GTCGTGTCTTACCGGGTTGGACTCAAGACGATAGTTACCGGATAAGGCGCAGCGGTCGGGCTGAACGGGG
GGTTCGTGCACACAGCCCAGCTTGGAGCGAACGACCTACACCGAACTGAGATACCTACAGCGTGAGCTAT
GAGAAAGCGCCACGCTTCCCGAAGGGAGAAAGGCGGACAGGTATCCGGTAAGCGGCAGGGTCGGAACAGG
AGAGCGCACGAGGGAGCTTCCAGGGGGAAACGCCTGGTATCTTTATAGTCCTGTCGGGTTTCGCCACCTC
TGACTTGAGCGTCGATTTTTGTGATGCTCGTCAGGGGGGCGGAGCCTATGGAAAAACGCCAGCAACGCGG
CCTTTTTACGGTTCCTGGCCTTTTGCTGGCCTTTTGCTCACATGTTCTTTCCTGCGTTATCCCCTGATTC
TGTGGATAACCGTATTACCGCCTTTGAGTGAGCTGATACCGCTCGCCGCAGCCGAACGACCGAGCGCAGC
GAGTCAGTGAGCGAGGAAGCGGAAGAGCGCCTGATGCGGTATTTTCTCCTTACGCATCTGTGCGGTATTT
CACACCGCATAGGGTCATGGCTGCGCCCCGACACCCGCCAACACCCGCTGACGCGCCCTGACGGGCTTGT
CTGCTCCCGGCATCCGCTTACAGACAAGCTGTGACCGTCTCCGGGAGCTGCATGTGTCAGAGGTTTTCAC
CGTCATCACCGAAACGCGCGAGGCAGAAGGAGATGGCGCCCAACAGTCCCCCGGCCACGGGGCCTGCCAC
CATACCCACGCCGAAACAAGCGCTCATGAGCCCGAAGTGGCGAGCCCGATCTTCCCCATCGGTGATGTCG
GCGATATAGGCGCCAGCAACCGCACCTGTGGCGCCGGTGATGCCGGCCACGATGCGTCCGGCGTAGAGGA
TCTGCTCATGTTTGACAGCTTATCATCGATGCATAATGTGCCTGTCAAATGGACGAAGCAGGGATTCTGC
AAACCCTATGCTACTCCGTCAAGCCGTCAATTGTCTGATTCGTTACCAATTATGACAACTTGACGGCTAC
ATCATTCACTTTTTCTTCACAACCGGCACGGAACTCGCTCGGGCTGGCCCCGGTGCATTTTTTAAATACC
CGCGAGAAATAGAGTTGATCGTCAAAACCAACATTGCGACCGACGGTGGCGATAGGCATCCGGGTGGTGC
TCAAAAGCAGCTTCGCCTGGCTGATACGTTGGTCCTCGCGCCAGCTTAAGACGCTAATCCCTAACTGCTG
GCGGAAAAGATGTGACAGACGCGACGGCGACAAGCAAACATGCTGTGCGACGCTGGCGATATCAAAATTG
CTGTCTGCCAGGTGATCGCTGATGTACTGACAAGCCTCGCGTACCCGATTATCCATCGGTGGATGGAGCG
ACTCGTTAATCGCTTCCATGCGCCGCAGTAACAATTGCTCAAGCAGATTTATCGCCAGCAGCTCCGAATA
GCGCCCTTCCCCTTGCCCGGCGTTAATGATTTGCCCAAACAGGTCGCTGAAATGCGGCTGGTGCGCTTCA
TCCGGGCGAAAGAACCCCGTATTGGCAAATATTGACGGCCAGTTAAGCCATTCATGCCAGTAGGCGCGCG
GACGAAAGTAAACCCACTGGTGATACCATTCGCGAGCCTCCGGATGACGACCGTAGTGATGAATCTCTCC
TGGCGGGAACAGCAAAATATCACCCGGTCGGCAAACAAATTCTCGTCCCTGATTTTTCACCACCCCCTGA
CCGCGAATGGTGAGATTGAGAATATAACCTTTCATTCCCAGCGGTCGGTCGATAAAAAAATCGAGATAAC
CGTTGGCCTCAATCGGCGTTAAACCCGCCACCAGATGGGCATTAAACGAGTATCCCGGCAGCAGGGGATC
ATTTTGCGCTTCAGCCATACTTTTCATACTCCCGC
Features (pLannotate 1.2.2; 18 found; start..end, strand, type, name):
     10..294     +  promoter       araBAD promoter: araBAD; promoter of the L-arabinose operon of E. coli; the araC regulatory gene is transcribed in the opposite direction (Guzman et al., 1995)
    328..1134    +  CDS            mlaF: MLAF_ECOLI - Also known as yrbF. Experimental evidence at protein level: Swiss-Prot protein existence level 1. Part of the ABC transporter complex MlaFEDB, which is involved in a phospholipid transport pathway that maintains lipid asymmetry in the outer membrane by retrograde trafficking of phospholipids from the outer membrane to the inner membrane. Responsible for energy coupling to the transport system. From Escherichia coli (strain K12).
   1124..1852    +  CDS            mlaE (fragment): MLAE_ECOLI - Also known as yrbE. Experimental evidence at protein level: Swiss-Prot protein existence level 1. Part of the ABC transporter complex MlaFEDB, which is involved in a phospholipid transport pathway that maintains lipid asymmetry in the outer membrane by retrograde trafficking of phospholipids from the outer membrane to the inner membrane. Probably responsible for the translocation of the substrate across the membrane. From Escherichia coli (strain K12).
   1914..2462    +  CDS            mlaD: MLAD_ECOLI - Also known as yrbD. Experimental evidence at protein level: Swiss-Prot protein existence level 1. Part of the ABC transporter complex MlaFEDB, which is involved in a phospholipid transport pathway that maintains lipid asymmetry in the outer membrane by retrograde trafficking of phospholipids from the outer membrane to the inner membrane (PubMed:19383799, PubMed:27529189). MlaD functions in substrate binding with strong affinity for phospholipids and modulates ATP hydrolytic activity of the complex (PubMed:27529189). From Escherichia coli (strain K12).
   2484..3116    +  CDS            mlaC (sequence withheld): MLAC_ECOLI - Also known as yrbC. Experimental evidence at protein level: Swiss-Prot protein existence level 1. Involved in a phospholipid transport pathway that maintains lipid asymmetry in the outer membrane by retrograde trafficking of phospholipids from the outer membrane to the inner membrane. May transfer phospholipid across the periplasmic space and deliver it to the MlaFEDB complex at the inner membrane. From Escherichia coli (strain K12).
   3119..3409    +  CDS            mlaB: MLAB_ECOLI - Also known as yrbB. Experimental evidence at protein level: Swiss-Prot protein existence level 1. Part of the ABC transporter complex MlaFEDB, which is involved in a phospholipid transport pathway that maintains lipid asymmetry in the outer membrane by retrograde trafficking of phospholipids from the outer membrane to the inner membrane (PubMed:19383799, PubMed:27529189). MlaB plays critical roles in both the assembly and activity of the complex. May act by modulating MlaF structure and stability (PubMed:27529189). From Escherichia coli (strain K12).
   3575..3690    +  ncRNA          5S rRNA: Accession: RF00001 - 5S ribosomal RNA
   3694..3780    +  terminator     rrnB T1 terminator: Escherichia coli rrnB; transcription terminator T1 from the E. coli rrnB gene
   3872..3899    +  terminator     rrnB T2 terminator: transcription terminator T2 from the E. coli rrnB gene
   3918..4009    +  promoter       AmpR promoter: bla
   4010..4870    +  CDS            AmpR: β-lactamase; bla; confers resistance to ampicillin, carbenicillin, and related antibiotics
   4912..5292    +  rep_origin     M13 ori (sequence partly withheld): M13 bacteriophage origin of replication; arrow indicates direction of (+) strand synthesis
   5478..6065    +  rep_origin     ori: high-copy-number ColE1/pMB1/pBR322/pUC origin of replication
   6251..6302    -  misc_feature   bom (fragment): basis of mobility region from pBR322
   6418..6457    -  CDS            rop (fragment): Rop protein, which maintains plasmids at low copy number; rop
   6458..6643    -  CDS            TcR (fragment): tetracycline efflux protein; tet; confers resistance to tetracycline
   6653..6671    +  promoter       tet promoter (fragment): E. coli promoter for tetracycline efflux protein gene
   6761..7639    -  CDS            araC: L-arabinose regulatory protein; araC
