[The description below was written by a language model from this plasmid's Addgene catalogue record and pLannotate feature annotations shown in this document.]
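Description:
pBEL2132 is a bacterial expression plasmid built on the pBAD-His backbone that carries the E. coli mlaFEDCB operon with a truncated mlaE. The insert sits downstream of the arabinose-inducible araBAD promoter, and the divergently transcribed araC regulator is present on the same plasmid, so expression can be induced with L-arabinose. The five open reading frames follow one another in native order (mlaF, mlaE, mlaD, mlaC, mlaB) as a single polycistronic unit, terminated by the rrnB T1 and T2 terminators, with a 5S rRNA segment annotated just upstream of them. According to the catalogue record, MlaE lacks residues 1–25, which the stated purpose refers to as IF1, and MlaD carries a 6xHis tag. The feature table is consistent with this, annotating mlaE only as a fragment, although the His tag itself is not separately annotated.

The plasmid is maintained in E. coli through a ColE1/pMB1-type origin listed as high copy and is selected with ampicillin via the bla gene and its own promoter. An M13 phage origin is also present, along with nonfunctional pBR322 remnants (fragments of bom, rop, the tetracycline resistance gene and its promoter).

The MlaFEDB complex is an inner-membrane ABC transporter involved in maintaining outer-membrane lipid asymmetry, with MlaC thought to shuttle phospholipid across the periplasm. The recorded purpose is twofold. The plasmid is used to express the mutant complex, where the tag on MlaD would allow affinity purification, and to test by complementation whether the MlaE N-terminal deletion supports Mla function in cells.
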