Addgene plasmid #162136: pBEL2132
Purpose: Expression and Complementation plasmid for MlaE IF1 1-25 aa deletion
Depositing lab: Gira Bhabha & Damian Ekiert. Depositing organization: NYU Grossman School of Medicine. Publication: Structure of bacterial phospholipid transporter MlaFEDB with substrate bound. Coudray N, Isom GL, MacRae MR, Saiduddin MN, Bhabha G, Ekiert DC. Elife. 2020 Nov 25;9. pii: 62518. doi: 10.7554/eLife.62518. PubMed 33236984.
Backbone
  Vector backbone: pBAD-His
  Vector type: Bacterial Expression
Growth in bacteria
  Bacterial resistance: Ampicillin, 100 μg/mL
  Growth temperature: 37°C
  Growth strain: DH5alpha
  Copy number: High Copy
Gene/Insert
  Gene/Insert name: MlaFEDCB
  Species: E. coli
  Mutation: MlaF-MlaE(delta1-25)-(6xHis-MlaD)-MlaC-MlaB
  Cloning method: Gibson Cloning
Terms and licenses: Academic/Nonprofit Terms; Industry Terms: Not Available to Industry
Depositor comments: Please visit https://www.biorxiv.org/content/10.1101/2020.06.02.129247v2 for bioRxiv preprint.
How to cite: pBEL2132 was a gift from Gira Bhabha & Damian Ekiert (Addgene plasmid # 162136 ; http://n2t.net/addgene:162136 ; RRID:Addgene_162136)
